>Addgene plasmid #46404 | pGEX Aps-SH2 | depositor full sequence | sequence record 65529 | Full Sequence
ACGTTATCGACTGCACGGTGCACCAATGCTTCTGGCGTCAGGCAGCCATCGGAAGCTGTGGTATGGCTGT
GCAGGTCGTAAATCACTGCATAATTCGTGTCGCTCAAGGCGCACTCCCGTTCTGGATAATGTTTTTTGCG
CCGACATCATAACGGTTCTGGCAAATATTCTGAAATGAGCTGTTGACAATTAATCATCGGCTCGTATAAT
GTGTGGAATTGTGAGCGGATAACAATTTCACACAGGAAACAGTATTCATGTCCCCTATACTAGGTTATTG
GAAAATTAAGGGCCTTGTGCAACCCACTCGACTTCTTTTGGAATATCTTGAAGAAAAATATGAAGAGCAT
TTGTATGAGCGCGATGAAGGTGATAAATGGCGAAACAAAAAGTTTGAATTGGGTTTGGAGTTTCCCAATC
TTCCTTATTATATTGATGGTGATGTTAAATTAACACAGTCTATGGCCATCATACGTTATATAGCTGACAA
GCACAACATGTTGGGTGGTTGTCCAAAAGAGCGTGCAGAGATTTCAATGCTTGAAGGAGCGGTTTTGGAT
ATTAGATACGGTGTTTCGAGAATTGCATATAGTAAAGACTTTGAAACTCTCAAAGTTGATTTTCTTAGCA
AGCTACCTGAAATGCTGAAAATGTTCGAAGATCGTTTATGTCATAAAACATATTTAAATGGTGATCATGT
AACCCATCCTGACTTCATGTTGTATGACGCTCTTGATGTTGTTTTATACATGGACCCAATGTGCCTGGAT
GCGTTCCCAAAATTAGTTTGTTTTAAAAAACGTATTGAAGCTATCCCACAAATTGATAAGTACTTGAAAT
CCAGCAAGTATATAGCATGGCCTTTGCAGGGCTGGCAAGCCACGTTTGGTGGTGGCGACCATCCTCCAAA
ATCGGATCTGGAAGTTCTGTTCCAGGGGCCCCTGGGATCCGGGCGCGCCATGCCCGAGGCTGAACCCGAG
CTGGAGCTATCCGACTACCCATGGTTCCACGGGACACTGTCCCGGGTCAAGGCTGCTCAACTGGTTCTGG
CAGGGGGGCCCCGGAACCACGGCCTCTTCGTGATCCGCCAAAGTGAGACTCGGCCTGGGGAGTACGTGCT
GACCTTCAACTTCCAGGGCAAGGCCAAGCACCTGCGCCTGTCCCTGAACGGCCACGGCCAGTGTCACGTA
CAGCATCTGTGGTTCCAGTCTGTGCTTGACATGCTCCGCCACTTCCACACACACCCCATCCCACTGGAGT
CAGGGGGCTCGGCCGACATCACCCTTCGCAGCTATGTGCGGGCCCAGGACCCCCCACCAGAGTTAATTAA
CGAATTCCCGGGTCGACTCGAGCGGCCGCATCGTGACTGACTGACGATCTGCCTCGCGCGTTTCGGTGAT
GACGGTGAAAACCTCTGACACATGCAGCTCCCGGAGACGGTCACAGCTTGTCTGTAAGCGGATGCCGGGA
GCAGACAAGCCCGTCAGGGCGCGTCAGCGGGTGTTGGCGGGTGTCGGGGCGCAGCCATGACCCAGTCACG
TAGCGATAGCGGAGTGTATAATTCTTGAAGACGAAAGGGCCTCGTGATACGCCTATTTTTATAGGTTAAT
GTCATGATAATAATGGTTTCTTAGACGTCAGGTGGCACTTTTCGGGGAAATGTGCGCGGAACCCCTATTT
GTTTATTTTTCTAAATACATTCAAATATGTATCCGCTCATGAGACAATAACCCTGATAAATGCTTCAATA
ATATTGAAAAAGGAAGAGTATGAGTATTCAACATTTCCGTGTCGCCCTTATTCCCTTTTTTGCGGCATTT
TGCCTTCCTGTTTTTGCTCACCCAGAAACGCTGGTGAAAGTAAAAGATGCTGAAGATCAGTTGGGTGCAC
GAGTGGGTTACATCGAACTGGATCTCAACAGCGGTAAGATCCTTGAGAGTTTTCGCCCCGAAGAACGTTT
TCCAATGATGAGCACTTTTAAAGTTCTGCTATGTGGCGCGGTATTATCCCGTGTTGACGCCGGGCAAGAG
CAACTCGGTCGCCGCATACACTATTCTCAGAATGACTTGGTTGAGTACTCACCAGTCACAGAAAAGCATC
TTACGGATGGCATGACAGTAAGAGAATTATGCAGTGCTGCCATAACCATGAGTGATAACACTGCGGCCAA
CTTACTTCTGACAACGATCGGAGGACCGAAGGAGCTAACCGCTTTTTTGCACAACATGGGGGATCATGTA
ACTCGCCTTGATCGTTGGGAACCGGAGCTGAATGAAGCCATACCAAACGACGAGCGTGACACCACGATGC
CTGCAGCAATGGCAACAACGTTGCGCAAACTATTAACTGGCGAACTACTTACTCTAGCTTCCCGGCAACA
ATTAATAGACTGGATGGAGGCGGATAAAGTTGCAGGACCACTTCTGCGCTCGGCCCTTCCGGCTGGCTGG
TTTATTGCTGATAAATCTGGAGCCGGTGAGCGTGGGTCTCGCGGTATCATTGCAGCACTGGGGCCAGATG
GTAAGCCCTCCCGTATCGTAGTTATCTACACGACGGGGAGTCAGGCAACTATGGATGAACGAAATAGACA
GATCGCTGAGATAGGTGCCTCACTGATTAAGCATTGGTAACTGTCAGACCAAGTTTACTCATATATACTT
TAGATTGATTTAAAACTTCATTTTTAATTTAAAAGGATCTAGGTGAAGATCCTTTTTGATAATCTCATGA
CCAAAATCCCTTAACGTGAGTTTTCGTTCCACTGAGCGTCAGACCCCGTAGAAAAGATCAAAGGATCTTC
TTGAGATCCTTTTTTTCTGCGCGTAATCTGCTGCTTGCAAACAAAAAAACCACCGCTACCAGCGGTGGTT
TGTTTGCCGGATCAAGAGCTACCAACTCTTTTTCCGAAGGTAACTGGCTTCAGCAGAGCGCAGATACCAA
ATACTGTCCTTCTAGTGTAGCCGTAGTTAGGCCACCACTTCAAGAACTCTGTAGCACCGCCTACATACCT
CGCTCTGCTAATCCTGTTACCAGTGGCTGCTGCCAGTGGCGATAAGTCGTGTCTTACCGGGTTGGACTCA
AGACGATAGTTACCGGATAAGGCGCAGCGGTCGGGCTGAACGGGGGGTTCGTGCACACAGCCCAGCTTGG
AGCGAACGACCTACACCGAACTGAGATACCTACAGCGTGAGCTATGAGAAAGCGCCACGCTTCCCGAAGG
GAGAAAGGCGGACAGGTATCCGGTAAGCGGCAGGGTCGGAACAGGAGAGCGCACGAGGGAGCTTCCAGGG
GGAAACGCCTGGTATCTTTATAGTCCTGTCGGGTTTCGCCACCTCTGACTTGAGCGTCGATTTTTGTGAT
GCTCGTCAGGGGGGCGGAGCCTATGGAAAAACGCCAGCAACGCGGCCTTTTTACGGTTCCTGGCCTTTTG
CTGGCCTTTTGCTCACATGTTCTTTCCTGCGTTATCCCCTGATTCTGTGGATAACCGTATTACCGCCTTT
GAGTGAGCTGATACCGCTCGCCGCAGCCGAACGACCGAGCGCAGCGAGTCAGTGAGCGAGGAAGCGGAAG
AGCGCCTGATGCGGTATTTTCTCCTTACGCATCTGTGCGGTATTTCACACCGCATAAATTCCGACACCAT
CGAATGGTGCAAAACCTTTCGCGGTATGGCATGATAGCGCCCGGAAGAGAGTCAATTCAGGGTGGTGAAT
GTGAAACCAGTAACGTTATACGATGTCGCAGAGTATGCCGGTGTCTCTTATCAGACCGTTTCCCGCGTGG
TGAACCAGGCCAGCCACGTTTCTGCGAAAACGCGGGAAAAAGTGGAAGCGGCGATGGCGGAGCTGAATTA
CATTCCCAACCGCGTGGCACAACAACTGGCGGGCAAACAGTCGTTGCTGATTGGCGTTGCCACCTCCAGT
CTGGCCCTGCACGCGCCGTCGCAAATTGTCGCGGCGATTAAATCTCGCGCCGATCAACTGGGTGCCAGCG
TGGTGGTGTCGATGGTAGAACGAAGCGGCGTCGAAGCCTGTAAAGCGGCGGTGCACAATCTTCTCGCGCA
ACGCGTCAGTGGGCTGATCATTAACTATCCGCTGGATGACCAGGATGCCATTGCTGTGGAAGCTGCCTGC
ACTAATGTTCCGGCGTTATTTCTTGATGTCTCTGACCAGACACCCATCAACAGTATTATTTTCTCCCATG
AAGACGGTACGCGACTGGGCGTGGAGCATCTGGTCGCATTGGGTCACCAGCAAATCGCGCTGTTAGCGGG
CCCATTAAGTTCTGTCTCGGCGCGTCTGCGTCTGGCTGGCTGGCATAAATATCTCACTCGCAATCAAATT
CAGCCGATAGCGGAACGGGAAGGCGACTGGAGTGCCATGTCCGGTTTTCAACAAACCATGCAAATGCTGA
ATGAGGGCATCGTTCCCACTGCGATGCTGGTTGCCAACGATCAGATGGCGCTGGGCGCAATGCGCGCCAT
TACCGAGTCCGGGCTGCGCGTTGGTGCGGATATCTCGGTAGTGGGATACGACGATACCGAAGACAGCTCA
TGTTATATCCCGCCGTCAACCACCATCAAACAGGATTTTCGCCTGCTGGGGCAAACCAGCGTGGACCGCT
TGCTGCAACTCTCTCAGGGCCAGGCGGTGAAGGGCAATCAGCTGTTGCCCGTCTCACTGGTGAAAAGAAA
AACCACCCTGGCGCCCAATACGCAAACCGCCTCTCCCCGCGCGTTGGCCGATTCATTAATGCAGCTGGCA
CGACAGGTTTCCCGACTGGAAAGCGGGCAGTGAGCGCAACGCAATTAATGTGAGTTAGCTCACTCATTAG
GCACCCCAGGCTTTACACTTTATGCTTCCGGCTCGTATGTTGTGTGGAATTGTGAGCGGATAACAATTTC
ACACAGGAAACAGCTATGACCATGATTACGGATTCACTGGCCGTCGTTTTACAACGTCGTGACTGGGAAA
ACCCTGGCGTTACCCAACTTAATCGCCTTGCAGCACATCCCCCTTTCGCCAGCTGGCGTAATAGCGAAGA
GGCCCGCACCGATCGCCCTTCCCAACAGTTGCGCAGCCTGAATGGCGAATGGCGCTTTGCCTGGTTTCCG
GCACCAGAAGCGGTGCCGGAAAGCTGGCTGGAGTGCGATCTTCCTGAGGCCGATACTGTCGTCGTCCCCT
CAAACTGGCAGATGCACGGTTACGATGCGCCCATCTACACCAACGTAACCTATCCCATTACGGTCAATCC
GCCGTTTGTTCCCACGGAGAATCCGACGGGTTGTTACTCGCTCACATTTAATGTTGATGAAAGCTGGCTA
CAGGAAGGCCAGACGCGAATTATTTTTGATGGCGTTGGAATT
Features (pLannotate 1.2.2; 17 found; start..end, strand, type, name):
      6..107     -  CDS            yciV (fragment): RNAAM_ECOLI - Also known as trpH From Escherichia coli (strain K12).
    183..211     +  promoter       tac promoter: strong E. coli promoter; hybrid between the trp and lac UV5 promoters
    219..235     +  protein_bind   lac operator: The lac repressor binds to the lac operator to inhibit transcription in E. coli. This inhibition can be relieved by adding lactose or isopropyl-β-D-thiogalactopyranoside (IPTG). lac repressor encoded by lacI
    258..911     +  CDS            GST26_SCHJA: Experimental evidence at protein level: Swiss-Prot protein existence level 1. GST isoenzymes appear to play a central role in the parasite detoxification system. Other functions are also suspected including a role in increasing the solubility of haematin in the parasite gut. From Schistosoma japonicum (Blood fluke).
    963..1322    +  CDS            SH2B2 (fragment): SH2B2_HUMAN - Also known as APS. Experimental evidence at protein level: Swiss-Prot protein existence level 1. Adapter protein for several members of the tyrosine kinase receptor family. Involved in multiple signaling pathways. May be involved in coupling from immunoreceptor to Ras signaling. Acts as a negative regulator of cytokine signaling in collaboration with CBL. Binds to EPOR and suppresses EPO-induced STAT5 activation, possibly through a masking effect on STAT5 docking sites in EPOR. Suppresses PDGF-induced mitogenesis. May induce cytoskeletal reorganization via interaction with VAV3.
   1379..1418    +  CDS            rop (fragment): Rop protein, which maintains plasmids at low copy number; rop
   1520..1560    +  misc_feature   bom (fragment): basis of mobility region from pBR322
   1665..1769    +  promoter       AmpR promoter: bla
   1770..2630    +  CDS            AmpR: β-lactamase; bla; confers resistance to ampicillin, carbenicillin, and related antibiotics
   2801..3389    +  rep_origin     ori: high-copy-number ColE1/pMB1/pBR322/pUC origin of replication
   3575..3626    -  misc_feature   bom (fragment): basis of mobility region from pBR322
   3633..3710    +  promoter       lacIq promoter: lacI (mutant); In the lacIq allele, a single base change in the promoter boosts expression of the lacI gene about 10-fold.
   3711..4793    +  CDS            lacI: lac repressor; lacI; The lac repressor binds to the lac operator to inhibit transcription in E. coli. This inhibition can be relieved by adding lactose or isopropyl-β-D-thiogalactopyranoside (IPTG).
   4806..4827    +  protein_bind   CAP binding site: CAP binding activates transcription in the presence of cAMP. E. coli catabolite activator protein
   4842..4872    +  promoter       lac promoter: promoter for the E. coli lac operon
   4880..4896    +  protein_bind   lac operator: The lac repressor binds to the lac operator to inhibit transcription in E. coli. This inhibition can be relieved by adding lactose or isopropyl-β-D-thiogalactopyranoside (IPTG). lac repressor encoded by lacI
   4916..5089    +  CDS            lacZα: LacZα fragment of β-galactosidase; lacZ fragment
