[The description below was written by a language model from this plasmid's Addgene catalogue record and pLannotate feature annotations shown in this document.]
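Description:
pGEX Aps-SH2 is a bacterial expression plasmid built on the pGEX6P1 backbone for producing the SH2 domain of human SH2B2 (also called APS) as a glutathione S-transferase fusion protein in E. coli. The insert, about 393 bp and covering amino acids 404-523 of the adapter protein, was cloned between BamHI and EcoRI sites that both remain intact. It lies downstream of, and in frame with, the Schistosoma japonicum GST coding sequence. A PreScission protease recognition site contributed by the backbone lies between GST and the SH2 fragment, so the domain can be released from the tag after affinity purification on glutathione resin. The depositor gives the mass of the intact fusion as roughly 39.1 kDa.

Transcription is driven by the hybrid trp/lac tac promoter followed by a lac operator. The plasmid also carries lacI under the lacIq promoter, so it supplies enough repressor to hold expression off until IPTG is added, regardless of host strain. Propagation relies on a ColE1/pBR322-type origin and selection on the β-lactamase gene conferring ampicillin resistance. The catalogue lists the plasmid as low copy, whereas the automated annotation describes the origin family generically as high copy. The remaining annotated elements are backbone remnants typical of pGEX vectors with no role in the payload: fragments of rop and bom, a lac promoter/operator with lacZα, and a short yciV fragment.

The associated publication concerns high-throughput phosphotyrosine profiling using SH2 domains, which suggests this purified GST-SH2 fusion is intended as a probe for tyrosine-phosphorylated proteins that bind the APS SH2 domain.
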