Addgene plasmid #46404: pGEX Aps-SH2
Depositing lab: Bruce Mayer. Depositing organization: University of Connecticut Health Center. Publication: High-throughput phosphotyrosine profiling using SH2 domains. Machida K, Thompson CM, Dierck K, Jablonowski K, Karkkainen S, Liu B, Zhang H, Nash PD, Newman DK, Nollau P, Pawson T, Renkema GH, Saksela K, Schiller MR, Shin DG, Mayer BJ. Mol Cell. 2007 Jun 22;26(6):899-915. 10.1016/j.molcel.2007.05.031 PubMed 17588523.
Backbone
  Vector backbone: pGEX6P1
  Backbone manufacturer: GE Healthcare Biosciences
  Backbone size w/o insert (bp): 4900
  Vector type: Bacterial Expression
Growth in bacteria
  Bacterial resistance: Ampicillin, 100 μg/mL
  Growth temperature: 37°C
  Growth strain: DH5alpha
  Copy number: Low Copy
Gene/Insert
  Gene/Insert name: Aps (alt names: SH2B2; APS; SH2B2)
  Species: H. sapiens (human)
  Insert size (bp): 393
  Mutation: contains amino acids 404-523
  Entrez Gene: SH2B2 (a.k.a. APS)
  Promoter: Tac
  Tag / fusion protein: GST (N terminal on backbone); PreScission (N terminal on backbone)
  Cloning method: Restriction Enzyme; 5′ cloning site BamHI (not destroyed); 3′ cloning site EcoRI (not destroyed)
  Sequencing primers: 5′ pGEX-5; 3′ pGEX-3
Terms and licenses: Academic/Nonprofit Terms; Industry Terms: Not Available to Industry
Depositor comments: The molecular weight of the GST fusion protein is approximately 39.1 kDa
How to cite: pGEX Aps-SH2 was a gift from Bruce Mayer (Addgene plasmid # 46404 ; http://n2t.net/addgene:46404 ; RRID:Addgene_46404)
