>Addgene plasmid #46404 | pGEX Aps-SH2 | depositor partial sequence | sequence record 65530 | Insert sequence
GGATCCGGGCGCGCCATGCCCGAGGCTGAACCCGAGCTGGAGCTATCCGACTACCCATGGTTCCACGGGA
CACTGTCCCGGGTCAAGGCTGCTCAACTGGTTCTGGCAGGGGGGCCCCGGAACCACGGCCTCTTCGTGAT
CCGCCAAAGTGAGACTCGGCCTGGGGAGTACGTGCTGACCTTCAACTTCCAGGGCAAGGCCAAGCACCTG
CGCCTGTCCCTGAACGGCCACGGCCAGTGTCACGTACAGCATCTGTGGTTCCAGTCTGTGCTTGACATGC
TCCGCCACTTCCACACACACCCCATCCCACTGGAGTCAGGGGGCTCGGCCGACATCACCCTTCGCAGCTA
TGTGCGGGCCCAGGACCCCCCACCAGAGTTAATTAACGAATTC
