>Addgene plasmid #46404 | pGEX Aps-SH2 | addgene partial sequence | sequence record 67983 | pGEX5
GGATCTGGAAGTTCTGTTCCAGGGGCCCCTGGGATCCGGGCGCGCCATGCCCGAGGCTGAACCCGAGCTG
GAGCTATCCGACTACCCATGGTTCCACGGGACACTGTCCCGGGTCAAGGCTGCTCAACTGGTTCTGGCAG
GGGGGCCCCGGAACCACGGCCTCTTCGTGATCCGCCAAAGTGAGACTCGGCCTGGGGAGTACGTGCTGAC
CTTCAACTTCCAGGGCAAGGCCAAGCACCTGCGCCTGTCCCTGAACGGCCACGGCCAGTGTCACGTACAG
CATCTGTGGTTCCAGTCTGTGCTTGACATGCTCCGCCACTTCCACACACACCCCATCCCACTGGAGTCAG
GGGGCTCGGCCGACATCACCCTTCGCAGCTATGTGCGGGCCCAGGACCCCCCACCAGAGTTAATTAACGA
ATTCCCGGGTCGACTCGAGCGGCCGCATCGTGACTGACTGACGATCTGCCTCGCGCGTTTCGGTGATGAC
GGTGAAAACCTCTGACACATGCAGCTCCCGGAGACGGTCACAGCTTGTCTGTAAGCGGATGCCGGGAGCA
GACAAGCCCGTCAGGGCGCGTCAGCGGGTGTTGGCGGGTGTCGGGGCGCAGCCATGACCCAGTCACGTAG
CGATAGCGGAGTGTATAATTCTTGAAGACGAAAGGGCCTCGTGATACGCCTATTTTTATAGGTTAATGTC
ATGATAATAATGGTTTCTTAGACGTCAGGTGGCACTTTTCGGGGAAATGTGCGCGGAACCCCTATTTGTT
TATTTTTCTAAATACATTCAAATATGTATCCGCTCATGAGACAATAACCCTGATAAATGCTTCAATAATA
TTGAAAAAGGAAGAGTATGAGTATTCAACATTTCCGTGTCGCCCTTAT
